>Addgene plasmid #197521 | pEPSW0CM0029 | addgene full sequence | sequence record 387304 | Addgene NGS Result
CCCTGCAGTCCGGCAAAAAAGGGCAAGGTGTCACCACCCTGCCCTTTTTCTTTAAAACCGAAAAGATTAC
TTCGCGTTATGCAGGCTTCCTCGCTCACTGACTCGCTGCGCTCGGTCGTTCGGCTGCGGCGAGCGGTATC
AGCTCACTCAAAGGCGGTAATACGGTTATCCACAGAATCAGGGGATAACGCAGGAAAGAACATGTGAGCA
AAAGGCCAGCAAAAGGCCAGGAACCGTAAAAAGGCCGCGTTGCTGGCGTTTTTCCACAGGCTCCGCCCCC
CTGACGAGCATCACAAAAATCGACGCTCAAGTCAGAGGTGGCGAAACCCGACAGGACTATAAAGATACCA
GGCGTTTCCCCCTGGAAGCTCCCTCGTGCGCTCTCCTGTTCCGACCCTGCCGCTTACCGGATACCTGTCC
GCCTTTCTCCCTTCGGGAAGCGTGGCGCTTTCTCATAGCTCACGCTGTAGGTATCTCAGTTCGGTGTAGG
TCGTTCGCTCCAAGCTGGGCTGTGTGCACGAACCCCCCGTTCAGCCCGACCGCTGCGCCTTATCCGGTAA
CTATCGTCTTGAGTCCAACCCGGTAAGACACGACTTATCGCCACTGGCAGCAGCCACTGGTAACAGGATT
AGCAGAGCGAGGTATGTAGGCGGTGCTACAGAGTTCTTGAAGTGGTGGCCTAACTACGGCTACACTAGAA
GAACAGTATTTGGTATCTGCGCTCTGCTGAAGCCAGTTACCTTCGGAAAAAGAGTTGGTAGCTCTTGATC
CGGCAAACAAACCACCGCTGGTAGCGGTGGTTTTTTTGTTTGCAAGCAGCAGATTACGCGCAGAAAAAAA
GGATCTCAAGAAGATCCTTTGATCTTTTCTACGGGGTCTGACGCTCAGTGGAACGAAAACTCACGTTAAG
GGATTTTGGTCATGAGATTATCAAAAAGGATCTTCACCTAGATCCTTTTAAATTAAAAATGAAGTTTTAA
ATCAATCTAAAGTATATATGAGTAAACTTGGTCTGACAGCTCGAGGCTTGGATTCTCACCAATAAAAAAC
GCCCGGCGGCAACCGAGCGTTCTGAACAAATCCAGATGGAGTTCTGAGGTCATTACTGGATCTATCAACA
GGAGTCCAAGCGAGCTCGATATCAAATTACGCCCCGCCCTGCCACTCATCGCAGTACTGTTGTAATTCAT
TAAGCATTCTGCCGACATGGAAGCCATCACAAACGGCATGATGAACCTGAATCGCCAGCGGCATCAGCAC
CTTGTCGCCTTGCGTATAATATTTGCCCATGGTGAAAACGGGGGCGAAGAAGTTGTCCATATTGGCCACG
TTTAAATCAAAACTGGTGAAACTCACCCAGGGATTGGCTGAGACGAAAAACATATTCTCAATAAACCCTT
TAGGGAAATAGGCCAGGTTTTCACCGTAACACGCCACATCTTGCGAATATATGTGTAGAAACTGCCGGAA
ATCGTCGTGGTATTCACTCCAGAGCGATGAAAACGTTTCAGTTTGCTCATGGAAAACGGTGTAACAAGGG
TGAACACTATCCCATATCACCAGCTCACCGTCTTTCATTGCCATACGAAATTCCGGATGAGCATTCATCA
GGCGGGCAAGAATGTGAATAAAGGCCGGATAAAACTTGTGCTTATTTTTCTTTACGGTCTTTAAAAAGGC
CGTAATATCCAGCTGAACGGTCTGGTTATAGGTACATTGAGCAACTGACTGAAATGCCTCAAAATGTTCT
TTACGATGCCATTGGGATATATCAACGGTGGTATATCCAGTGATTTTTTTCTCCATTTTAGCTTCCTTAG
CTCCTGAAAATCTCGATAACTCAAAAAATACGCCCGGTAGTGATCTTATTTCATTATGGTGAAAGTTGGA
ACCTCTTACGTGCCCGATCAACTCGAGTGCCACCTGACGTCTAAGAAACCATTATTATCATGACATTAAC
CTATAAAAATAGGCGTATCACGAGGCAGAATTTCAGATAAAAAAAATCCTTAGCTTTCGCTAAGGATGAT
TTCTGGAATTCGGTCTCAAAGCTCACAATTCTCCAGTGCTCTCGCAGGAGCTCCCTAGATTTGTCGTTAC
ATCATGAACTAAGAGCCTTACGATTTTCGTGCGGGAGGATCTAGGGATCTCGAGACATTCTTGAAGATCA
GCATCACAAGCTATTAAAACCCATTCGTTATCATCGTCAAGATACTTGATATCGAACGTTCCTGCATCAA
CTTTCAGCCTCTTAGCCACTTCATCCTTCAATTCCATTATACCTGAACCCGAGGATATTCTGAACCGTAT
TATGTCGTCTTTGTAACTTGCTTTGATTGTTACCGTTCTCATTTCTGAGCCTGATGGTTCGCATGCAACA
TTTGCAATGGCCTCTTCCTTTGGGGGAGCGTATAAGTTGTTGTTGCTATTATTATCATTGTTCATCCAGT
TTGTGTCTTGAAACTTATCGTCAAATGCTGCAGTGGGGCAGAGATTTCTCAGATCTTTTGAACTTCCAGC
GTCTTCAATGAGCATTCCTCGGAAATGGTCTATAGAACCAAGAAGCCTGTTCGGCATTGCGAAGGAAGCT
GCAGATACATCATGATCTCTAGAATAAGGTGGAAAAAGGAGCCCGGGTGATCCACCAACCGTGAAAAGCG
GATCTTGATTTGGGACTTTCGGTTCATCTAATTGGTTACCGTCACATGAGCCATGAGAGGTTGGAGTCCC
AGCGCTCTCATCCACCGTTCGTGATCGCTTGTGACCATTGCTTGGTGGTAACTCAGGCGAACCATTTGGC
TCGTTCGGACTGTGATCACTTGACCAATGGTTAGGTGAATTATTGGTGTTTGGTAGCTCAGGTGGTTTGG
AACCATTGGGTGAGTTTAGTGGCTGTGCTGATGTTTGACCGTGTGTCCAAGGGATGGAACTAACGGCCAT
GGAAGTCAGGTCGAGGCCTCCATCAGTACCTTGAACAGATTCGATGACTCGTTTCAGCTTTGTGATTGAA
CGATTCACTTTCTTGATCTTCCTCGATGGCCACCGCGAGATTCCGTGTTGCCTGCAAATTCGCTTCATTG
TCGTCGGGCAAACTCCTAGGCTCTTTGCAGCGTCTTTGAGACTTCCAGTGAAATACTGCTGAAGTACATC
TAGACTGATTGTTTTCTCAGTCTTCCCACGCTTTTTCTCTGTTTTCTTCTTCTCCTTAACCACACCGTTA
ACAGTGGCCACGTTGATTTTCTCATTTACTGGATCAGAAGACTGAACCACAGGCTGAGGAATCAACATCG
TCTCTGTTGCATTTGACTTAAAACCAGAAAAGGGAACTCGAATGGATTCTATTTTTGAATGAACCTTCTT
GTCCGGTAATGCTTGGATGATCTCGAAAGACAATTTGTCGTCATCTTCACCAAAGTCAACCCCAGATGCA
ACCCTCAGACTCTGAAAATGTTCTTTCATTGTCACCAAAATAGAACCCAACAGCAAATCTTGCTCTTGGT
CGTCTGTTATACTCGAAGGAAGAAAAAATTCAAGAATGTAACTGTCGTCGCCCGTGTAAGAGCTCTGGAG
AGATATTGCAAAACAAGTGGTCAACTTGAACATGAGCGCATAATGGACTAGTGGGTACTGCGTTTTGCAG
AACTTGGTGATGTCTCTGCAGAAACATGAGCCACCATTGAGAAAAGCTCGTCCAGCGACTCCCTGGCCTT
TCTGGAGATGGTGTTCAAGACAGGCATCTCTAAAGCCCCAGACATGAGCATCCACGACATAGCAGGCCAT
GTCGGTTGTAGACATGCAGATTTGACCCATGCAGCTACCGTCAAAGCTGGTGCAGTTTTTCTTTAGACCG
CCACCATTGGCAAGAACGCTCCCATGCTGACATGGAACCCAAGTCTGAGCGAGAGGCAAGTTATGGGTTT
CACATACAACTGTCAGCACTTCGAGAATCTCAGCAAGCGCGTTTTGGCGACTCTCATTGCATATCTGTGT
TGTTTGGTGATCAAGTATTTCCGAGCTTTTCAGATTTACCGCCTCAAGGGCTTTGCAAACTTTGTCCACT
TCGGGTGCATAGTGAATCTTCTCTGAGGTCATTATAAGTTCCACAACACCTATGCAGGACTGACCAGAGG
GATTAAAGACAGGCAAGGCCAGTGTACCACGCACGTTGTAGTGCAAGGCGTGATCAAGCCGCGAGAATTC
TTTGCTGGAATAGTACTGAACATTTGGAGTCCATTCAGGCAATTTCTGACGGAAAACTCGACCCGGGAGT
CCGAGCTCTACGTCACTTTCACTATCCACAGAAAACATATATGTGAGAGAGATCATCCTGTATTGATTAA
GCCCATTACCATTAGGATTAAGAACAAAAGGTTGACCCAAAGTCGTCAGCAAATCACGACCATTCTTTCT
CACAGGAGCCCAGACCTGAGCCAAAACGTGTTGTTCGGTTGATTCTTTGAAGTATCGAAGCGCCTGAGTC
ATCCTCTCTTTGATCACACAGTAGTTGTCTGTGTTCTCTGGTGGGACTAGGCTCATCAATGGAGACGGAA
ACTGGAAACTGTTATGCTTCTCTGTTGTGTTCTCAGCTGCTGATGGAGAAGAGTAAGGGAGGAAGAGAGG
ATACTCGGCGAGACGGAAAGAAGGAACACCGGAGACAGAGCTGATCTTCTCATCATCGCCACCGGAGGTT
GCGTGGTGAAAACCATTTCCTCCACCGTCGGAGAAAGCCCAGAGAGGCGAGCAAGGCTGCTCAGAGGAAG
AGGAGACAAAAATCGGAGAAATCATGCGATTCGATGAGGATAAGTAAGGGATTTGATCTAGTGGCCATGA
ACCGTCAAGATCTAAGTCGTCAACATCCATTAGAAGCTCCCTTGACCTCGAAGGTTGAGTAGTGACGCCG
TTTCTAGCGGAATTATCATCGGGCTCGCACATTTGAGA
Features (pLannotate 1.2.2; 7 found; start..end, strand, type, name):
      9..66      +  terminator     his operon terminator: This putative transcriptin terminator from the E. coli his operon has a 2-bp deletion introduced during synthesis. Its efficiency has not been determined.
    261..849     -  rep_origin     ori: high-copy-number ColE1/pMB1/pBR322/pUC origin of replication
   1032..1126    -  terminator     lambda t0 terminator: transcription terminator from phage lambda
   1150..1806    -  CDS            cat: CAT_ECOLX - Experimental evidence at protein level: Swiss-Prot protein existence level 1. This enzyme is an effector of chloramphenicol resistance in bacteria. From Escherichia coli. This protein is used as a marker in many commonly used cloning vectors, such as pACYC184.
   1807..1904    -  promoter       cat promoter: promoter of the E. coli cat gene encoding chloramphenicol acetyltransferase
   1990..2033    -  terminator     bacterial terminator: putative bacterial transcription terminator
   2056..4932    -  CDS            NLP7: NLP7_ARATH - Experimental evidence at protein level: Swiss-Prot protein existence level 1. Transcription factor involved in regulation of nitrate assimilation and in transduction of the nitrate signal. From Arabidopsis thaliana (Mouse-ear cress).
