[The description below was written by a language model from this plasmid's Addgene catalogue record and pLannotate feature annotations shown in this document.]
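Description:
pEPSW0CM0029 is a Phytobricks Level 0 part plasmid, a basic building block for modular Golden Gate-style assembly of plant expression constructs. It is built on the pUAP4 universal acceptor backbone and categorised as a synthetic biology vector. The plasmid is about 4.9 kb and is maintained in E. coli from a high-copy ColE1/pUC-type origin of replication. Selection is by chloramphenicol, conferred by the cat (chloramphenicol acetyltransferase) gene under its native cat promoter. Several bacterial terminators (his operon, lambda t0 and a further putative terminator) flank the backbone modules. These terminators typically insulate the cloned part and the marker from read-through transcription.

The insert is AtNLP7, the coding sequence of the Arabidopsis thaliana NIN-like protein 7, a transcription factor involved in regulating nitrate assimilation and transducing the nitrate signal. It occupies roughly 2.9 kb of the plasmid and was inserted using SapI sites that were destroyed during cloning. No plant promoter, plant terminator, tag or reporter is annotated. This is what would be expected of a Level 0 part, which carries a single standardised element and is not expressed on its own. The part would instead be combined with promoter, tag and terminator parts in later assembly steps to build a complete transcription unit. The record does not state the flanking assembly overhangs or the exact part type. The associated publication describes a split-luciferase method for assessing transcription factor–DNA interactions and tuning plant promoters, which suggests NLP7 was one of the transcription factors tested in that work.
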