Addgene plasmid #197521: pEPSW0CM0029
Purpose: Phytobricks Level 0 part
Depositing lab: Nicola Patron. Depositing organization: Earlham Institute. Publication: Tuning Plant Promoters Using a Simple Split Luciferase Method to Assess Transcription Factor-DNA Interactions. Cai YM, Witham S, Patron NJ. ACS Synth Biol. 2023 Nov 17;12(11):3482-3486. doi: 10.1021/acssynbio.3c00094. Epub 2023 Oct 19. PubMed 37856867.
Backbone
  Vector backbone: pUAP4
  Vector type: Synthetic Biology
Growth in bacteria
  Bacterial resistance: Chloramphenicol, 25 μg/mL
  Growth temperature: 37°C
  Growth strain: DH5alpha
  Copy number: High Copy
Gene/Insert
  Gene/Insert name: AtNLP7
  Species: A. thaliana (mustard weed)
  Cloning method: Restriction Enzyme; 5′ cloning site SapI (destroyed during cloning); 3′ cloning site SapI (destroyed during cloning)
Terms and licenses: Academic/Nonprofit Terms; Industry Terms: Not Available to Industry
Depositor comments: Please visit https://doi.org/10.1101/2023.02.13.528283 for bioRxiv preprint.
How to cite: pEPSW0CM0029 was a gift from Nicola Patron (Addgene plasmid # 197521 ; http://n2t.net/addgene:197521 ; RRID:Addgene_197521)
